>Addgene plasmid #172289 | pIVTR(T7G)-NS1-TX91 | addgene full sequence | sequence record 340308 | Addgene NGS Result
TAATACGACTCACTATAGGGACATTTGCTTCTGACACAACTGTGTTCACTAGCAACCTCAAACAGAATTC
GAGCTCGGTACCCGGGGATCCTCTAGAGTCGCCACCATGGATAGCAATACAGTTAGTTCTTTTCAGGTAG
ATTGTTTTCTCTGGCATGTTCGAAAACAAGTTGCAGACCAAGAACTTGGTGACGCCCCGTTCCTTGATAG
ATTGAGAAGGGACCAAAAATCCCTGAAAGGAAGGGGATCAACTTTGGGCTTGAATATCGAGACCGCCACG
TGTGTAGGTAAGCAGATAGTCGAAAGAATACTTAAAGAAGAGTCCGACGAGGCATTTCGAATGACTATGG
CCTCCGCTCTTGCCTCTCGCTATCTTACTGACATGACAATAGAAGAAATGAGCCGCGACTGGTTTATGCT
GATGCCTAAGCAGAAAGTTGCCGGACCTTTGTGTGTTCGAATGGACCAGGCTATCATGGATAAGAACATA
ATTTTGAAAGCTAATTTCTCCGTAATCTTCGACCGATTGGAGACTCTGACCTTGCTTCGAGCGTTCACGG
AAGAGGGGGCCATAGTGGGTGAAATTTCACCACTGCCTAGTCTCCCCGGACACACGAACGAGGATGTGAA
AAACGCGATCGGTGTCCTCATCGGCGGCCTTGAATGGAACGATAATACTGTCCGGGTAAGCGAGACGCTC
CAGCGATTCGCATGGCGATCATCTAACGAGAACGGTGGCCCCCCCTTGACCCCAACTCAAAAGAGAAAGA
TGGCTGGGAAGATACGCTCAGAAGTTTGAGACCTGCAGGCATGCAAGCTTGCTCGCTTTCTTGCTGTCCA
ATTTCTATTAAAGGTTCCTTTGTTCCCTAAGTCCAACTACTAAACTGGGGGATATTATGAAGGGCCTTGA
GCATCTGGATTCTGCCTAATAAAAAACATTTATTTTCATTGCAAAACCATGGGAGCAAAAGGCCAGCAAA
AGGCCAGGAACCGTAAAAAGGCCGCGTTGCTGGCGTTTTTCCATAGGCTCCGCCCCCCTGACGAGCATCA
CAAAAATCGACGCTCAAGTCAGAGGTGGCGAAACCCGACAGGACTATAAAGATACCAGGCGTTTCCCCCT
GGAAGCTCCCTCGTGCGCTCTCCTGTTCCGACCCTGCCGCTTACCGGATACCTGTCCGCCTTTCTCCCTT
CGGGAAGCGTGGCGCTTTCTCATAGCTCACGCTGTAGGTATCTCAGTTCGGTGTAGGTCGTTCGCTCCAA
GCTGGGCTGTGTGCACGAACCCCCCGTTCAGCCCGACCGCTGCGCCTTATCCGGTAACTATCGTCTTGAG
TCCAACCCGGTAAGACACGACTTATCGCCACTGGCAGCAGCCACTGGTAACAGGATTAGCAGAGCGAGGT
ATGTAGGCGGTGCTACAGAGTTCTTGAAGTGGTGGCCTAACTACGGCTACACTAGAAGAACAGTATTTGG
TATCTGCGCTCTGCTGAAGCCAGTTACCTTCGGAAAAAGAGTTGGTAGCTCTTGATCCGGCAAACAAACC
ACCGCTGGTAGCGGTGGTTTTTTTGTTTGCAAGCAGCAGATTACGCGCAGAAAAAAAGGATCTCAAGAAG
ATCCTTTGATCTTTTCTACGGGGTCTGACGCTCAGTGGAACGAAAACTCACGTTAAGGGATTTTGGTCAT
GAGATTATCAAAAAGGATCTTCACCTAGATCCTTTTAAATTAAAAATGAAGTTTTAAATCAATCTAAAGT
ATATATGAGTAAACTTGGTCTGACAGTTACCAATGCTTAATCAGTGAGGCACCTATCTCAGCGATCTGTC
TATTTCGTTCATCCATAGTTGCCTGACTCCCCGTCGTGTAGATAACTACGATACGGGAGGGCTTACCATC
TGGCCCCAGTGCTGCAATGATACCGCGAGACCCACGCTCACCGGCTCCAGATTTATCAGCAATAAACCAG
CCAGCCGGAAGGGCCGAGCGCAGAAGTGGTCCTGCAACTTTATCCGCCTCCATCCAGTCTATTAATTGTT
GCCGGGAAGCTAGAGTAAGTAGTTCGCCAGTTAATAGTTTGCGCAACGTTGTTGCCATTGCTACAGGCAT
CGTGGTGTCACGCTCGTCGTTTGGTATGGCTTCATTCAGCTCCGGTTCCCAACGATCAAGGCGAGTTACA
TGATCCCCCATGTTGTGCAAAAAAGCGGTTAGCTCCTTCGGTCCTCCGATCGTTGTCAGAAGTAAGTTGG
CCGCAGTGTTATCACTCATGGTTATGGCAGCACTGCATAATTCTCTTACTGTCATGCCATCCGTAAGATG
CTTTTCTGTGACTGGTGAGTACTCAACCAAGTCATTCTGAGAATAGTGTATGCGGCGACCGAGTTGCTCT
TGCCCGGCGTCAATACGGGATAATACCGCGCCACATAGCAGAACTTTAAAAGTGCTCATCATTGGAAAAC
GTTCTTCGGGGCGAAAACTCTCAAGGATCTTACCGCTGTTGAGATCCAGTTCGATGTAACCCACTCGTGC
ACCCAACTGATCTTCAGCATCTTTTACTTTCACCAGCGTTTCTGGGTGAGCAAAAACAGGAAGGCAAAAT
GCCGCAAAAAAGGGAATAAGGGCGACACGGAAATGTTGAATACTCATACTCTTCCTTTTTCAATATTATT
GAAGCATTTATCAGGGTTATTGTCTCATGAGCGGATACATATTTGAATGTATTTAGAAAAATAAACAAAT
AGGGGTTCCGCGCACATTTCCCCGAAAAGTGCCACCTGACGTC
Features (pLannotate 1.2.2; 8 found; start..end, strand, type, name):
      1..19      +  promoter       T7 promoter: promoter for bacteriophage T7 RNA polymerase
     65..101     +  misc_feature   MCS (fragment): pUC18/19 multiple cloning site
    107..796     +  CDS            NS: NS1_I34A1 - Experimental evidence at protein level: Swiss-Prot protein existence level 1. Inhibits post-transcriptional processing of cellular pre- mRNA, by binding and inhibiting two cellular proteins that are required for the 3'-end processing of cellular pre-mRNAs: the 30 kDa cleavage and polyadenylation specificity factor/CPSF4 and the poly(A)-binding protein 2/PABPN1. In turn, unprocessed 3' end pre-mRNAs accumulate in the host nucleus and are no longer exported to the cytoplasm. Cellular protein synthesis is thereby shut off very early after virus infection. Viral protein synthesis is no
    800..820     +  misc_feature   MCS (fragment): pUC18/19 multiple cloning site
    821..954     +  polyA_signal   β-globin poly(A) (fragment): human β-globin polyadenylation signal
   1018..1606    -  rep_origin     ori: high-copy-number ColE1/pMB1/pBR322/pUC origin of replication
   1777..2637    -  CDS            AmpR: β-lactamase; bla; confers resistance to ampicillin, carbenicillin, and related antibiotics
   2638..2742    -  promoter       AmpR promoter: bla
