[The description below was written by a language model from this plasmid's Addgene catalogue record and pLannotate feature annotations shown in this document.]
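Description:
pIVTR(T7G)-NS1-TX91 is a small (about 2.8 kb) bacterial plasmid that serves as a template for in vitro transcription of mRNA rather than as an expression vector in its own right. It is built on the compact pIVTR backbone, which carries a high-copy ColE1/pUC-type origin of replication and an ampicillin resistance gene (β-lactamase) driven by its native bla promoter, allowing propagation and selection in standard E. coli cloning strains.

The payload is a 693 bp open reading frame encoding the NS1 non-structural protein of influenza A virus, strain Texas91, inserted by Gibson assembly. The automated annotation matches this coding sequence to the NS1 homologue of a different reference influenza strain, which reflects sequence similarity rather than the actual strain origin stated in the catalogue entry. The coding region sits downstream of a bacteriophage T7 promoter in a G-initiating version, meaning that transcripts made by T7 RNA polymerase begin with guanosine. It is flanked by short remnants of a pUC-type multiple cloning site and followed by a fragment annotated as the human β-globin polyadenylation signal region, which probably acts as a 3′ untranslated sequence in the transcript, although the record does not spell out its role. No tags or reporters are annotated.

NS1 is a viral antagonist of host innate immune and RNA-processing pathways. According to the record, mRNA transcribed from this plasmid is intended to enhance translation of in vitro transcribed mRNAs, presumably through co-delivery of NS1 mRNA with other synthetic transcripts.
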