Addgene plasmid #172289: pIVTR(T7G)-NS1-TX91
Purpose: In vitro transcription of NS1 Influenza A virus protein (strain Texas91) for enhanced in vitro transcribed mRNA translation
Depositing lab: Patrik Verstreken. Depositing organization: Vlaams Instituut voor Biotechnologie (VIB, vzw).
Backbone
  Vector backbone: pIVTR
  Backbone size w/o insert (bp): 2074
  Vector type: Other
Growth in bacteria
  Bacterial resistance: Ampicillin, 100 μg/mL
  Growth temperature: 37°C
  Growth strain: DH5alpha
  Copy number: High Copy
Gene/Insert
  Gene/Insert name: NS1-TX91
  Species: Other
  Insert size (bp): 693
  Promoter: T7 promoter G-initiating
  Cloning method: Gibson Cloning
Terms and licenses: Academic/Nonprofit Terms; Industry Terms: Not Available to Industry
How to cite: pIVTR(T7G)-NS1-TX91 was a gift from Patrik Verstreken (Addgene plasmid # 172289 ; http://n2t.net/addgene:172289 ; RRID:Addgene_172289)
